>Addgene plasmid #198182 | pcmv3-IRG1-N152S-HA | addgene full sequence | sequence record 389658 | Addgene Partial NGS Result
GACGGATCGGGAGATCTCCCGATCCCCTATGGTGCACTCTCAGTACAATCTGCTCTGATGCCGCATAGTT
AAGCCAGTATCTGCTCCCTGCTTGTGTGTTGGAGGTCGCTGAGTAGTGCGCGAGCAAAATTTAAGCTACA
ACAAGGCAAGGCTTGACCGACAATTGCATGAAGAATCTGCTTAGGGTTAGGCGTTTTGCGCTGCTTCGCG
AGTACATTTATATTGGCTCATGTCCAATATGACCGCCATGTTGACATTGATTATTGACTAGTTATTAATA
GTAATCAATTACGGGGTCATTAGTTCATAGCCCATATATGGAGTTCCGCGTTACATAACTTACGGTAAAT
GGCCCGCCTGGCTGACCGCCCAACGACCCCCGCCCATTGACGTCAATAATGACGTATGTTCCCATAGTAA
CGCCAATAGGGACTTTCCATTGACGTCAATGGGTGGAGTATTTACGGTAAACTGCCCACTTGGCAGTACA
TCAAGTGTATCATATGCCAAGTCCGCCCCCTATTGACGTCAATGACGGTAAATGGCCCGCCTGGCATTAT
GCCCAGTACATGACCTTACGGGACTTTCCTACTTGGCAGTACATCTACGTATTAGTCATCGCTATTACCA
TGGTGATGCGGTTTTGGCAGTACACCAATGGGCGTGGATAGCGGTTTGACTCACGGGGATTTCCAAGTCT
CCACCCCATTGACGTCAATGGGAGTTTGTTTTGGCACCAAAATCAACGGGACTTTCCAAAATGTCGTAAT
AACCCCGCCCCGTTGACGCAAATGGGCGGTAGGCGTGTACGGTGGGAGGTCTATATAAGCAGAGCTCGTT
TAGTGAACCGTCAGATCCTCACTCTCTTCCGCATCGCTGTCTGCGAGGGCCAGCTGTTGGGCTCGCGGTT
GAGGACAAACTCTTCGCGGTCTTTCCAGTACTCTTGGATCGGAAACCCGTCGGCCTCCGAACGGTACTCC
GCCACCGAGGGACCTGAGCGAGTCCGCATCGACCGGATCGGAAAACCTCTCGAGAAAGGCGTCTAACCAG
TCACAGTCGCAAGGTAGGCTGAGCACCGTGGCGGGCGGCAGCGGGTGGCGGTCGGGGTTGTTTCTGGCGG
AGGTGCTGCTGATGATGTAATTAAAGTAGGCGGTCTTGAGACGGCGGATGGTCGAGGTGAGGTGTGGCAG
GCTTGAGATCCAGCTGTTGGGGTGAGTACTCCCTCTCAAAAGCGGGCATTACTTCTGCGCTAAGATTGTC
AGTTTCCAAAAACGAGGAGGATTTGATATTCACCTGGCCCGATCTGGCCATACACTTGAGTGACAATGAC
ATCCACTTTGCCTTTCTCTCCACAGGTGTCCACTCCCAGGTCCAAGTTTAAACTTTAATACGACTCACTA
TAGGGGCCGCCACCAAGCTTGGTACCATGATGCTCAAGTCTATCACAGAAAGCTTTGCCACAGCAATCCA
TGGCTTGAAAGTGGGACACCTGACAGATCGTGTTATTCAGAGGAGCAAGAGGATGATTCTAGACACTCTG
GGTGCTGGGTTCCTGGGAACCACTACGGAAGTGTTTCACATAGCCAGCCAATATAGCAAGATCTACAGTT
CCAACATATCCAGCACTGTTTGGGGTCAGCCAGACATCAGGCTCCCGCCCACATATGCTGCTTTTGTGAA
CGGTGTGGCTATTCACTCCATGGATTTTGATGACACGTGGCACCCTGCCACCCACCCTTCTGGGGCTGTC
CTTCCTGTCCTCACAGCTTTAGCAGAAGCCCTGCCAAGGAGTCCAAAGTTTTCTGGCCTTGACCTGCTGC
TGGCTTTCAATGTTGGTATTGAAGTGCAAGGCCGATTACTGCATTTCGCCAAGGAGGCCTCTGACATGCC
AAAGAGATTCCATCCCCCTTCCGTGGTAGGAACGTTGGGTAGTGCTGCTGCTGCATCCAAGTTTTTAGGA
CTTAGCTCGACAAAGTGCCGAGAAGCTCTGGCCATTGCTGTTTCCCATGCTGGGGCACCCATGGCCAATG
CTGCCACCCAGACCAAGCCCCTCCACATTGGCAATGCTGCCAAGCATGGGATAGAAGCTGCATTTTTGGC
AATGTTGGGTCTCCAAGGAAACAAGCAGGTCTTGGACTTGGAGGCAGGATTTGGGGCCTTTTATGCCAAC
TATTCCCCAAAAGTCCTTCCAAGCATAGCTTCCTACAGTTGGCTGCTGGACCAGCAGGACGTGGCCTTTA
AGCGTTTTCCTGCACATTTATCTACCCACTGGGTGGCAGACGCAGCTGCATCTGTGAGAAAGCACCTTGT
AGCAGAGAGAGCCCTGCTTCCAACTGACTACATTAAGAGAATTGTGCTCAGGATACCAAATGTCCAGTAT
GTAAACAGGCCCTTTCCAGTTTCGGAGCATGAAGCCCGTCATTCATTCCAGTATGTGGCCTGTGCCATGC
TGCTTGATGGTGGCATCACTGTCCCCTCATTCCATGAATGCCAGATCAACAGGCCACAGGTGAGAGAGCT
GCTCAGTAAGGTGGAGCTGGAGTACCCTCCGGACAACTTGCCAAGCTTCAACATACTGTACTGTGAAATA
AGTGTCACCCTCAAGGATGGAGCCACCTTCACAGATCGCTCTGATACCTTCTATGGGCACTGGAGAAAAC
CACTGAGCCAGGAGGACCTAGAGGAAAAGTTCAGAGCCAATGCCTCCAAGATGCTGTCCTGGGACACAGT
GGAAAGCCTTATAAAGATAGTCAAAAATCTAGAAGACCTAGAAGACTGTTCTGTGTTAACTACACTTCTC
AAAGGACCCTCTCCACCAGAGGTAGCTTCAAACTCTCCAGCATGTAATAATTCTATCACAAATCTCTCCT
ACCCATACGACGTACCAGATTACGCTTGAATCTAGAGCGGCCGCCGAATTCGGGCCCGTTTAAACCCGCT
GATCAGCCTCGACTGTGCCTTCTAGTTGCCAGCCATCTGTTGTTTGCCCCTCCCCCGTGCCTTCCTTGAC
CCTGGAAGGTGCCACTCCCACTGTCCTTTCCTAATAAAATGAGGAAATTGCATCGCATTGTCTGAGTAGG
TGTCATTCTATTCTGGGGGGTGGGGTGGGGCAGGACAGCAAGGGGGAGGATTGGGAAGACAATAGCAGGC
ATGCTGGGGATGCGGTGGGCTCTATGGCTTCTGAGGCGGAAAGAACCAGCTGGGGCTCTAGGGGGTATCC
CC
[124 nt withheld, positions 3223-3346]
C
[91 nt withheld, positions 3348-3438]
A
[49 nt withheld, positions 3440-3488]
CCTTTGACGTTGGAGTCCACGTTCTTT
[37 nt withheld, positions 3516-3552]
ACCCTATCTCGGTCTATTCTTTTGATTTATAAGGGATTTTGCCGATTTCGGCCTATTGGTTAAAAAATGA
GCTGATTTAACAAAAATTTAACGCGAATTAATTCTGTGGAATGTGTGTCAGTTAGGGTGTGGAAAGTCCC
CAGGCTCCCCAGCAGGCAGAAGTATGCAAAGCATGCATCTCAATTAGTCAGCAACCAGGTGTGGAAAGTC
CCCAGGCTCCCCAGCAGGCAGAAGTATGCAAAGCATGCATCTCAATTAGTCAGCAACCATAGTCCCGCCC
CTAACTCCGCCCATCCCGCCCCTAACTCCGCCCAGTTCCGCCCATTCTCCGCCCCATGGCTGACTAATTT
TTTTTATTTATGCAGAGGCCGAGGCCGCCTCTGCCTCTGAGCTATTCCAGAAGTAGTGAGGAGGCTTTTT
TGGAGGCCTAGGCTTTTGCAAAAAGCTCCCGGGAGCTTGTATATCCATTTTCGGATCTGATCAGCACGTG
ATGAAAAAGCCTGAACTCACCGCGACGTCTGTCGAGAAGTTTCTGATCGAAAAGTTCGACAGCGTCTCCG
ACCTGATGCAGCTCTCGGAGGGCGAAGAATCTCGTGCTTTCAGCTTCGATGTAGGAGGGCGTGGATATGT
CCTGCGGGTAAATAGCTGCGCCGATGGTTTCTACAAAGATCGTTATGTTTATCGGCACTTTGCATCGGCC
GCGCTCCCGATTCCGGAAGTGCTTGACATTGGGGAATTCAGCGAGAGCCTGACCTATTGCATCTCCCGCC
GTGCACAGGGTGTCACGTTGCAAGACCTGCCTGAAACCGAACTGCCCGCTGTTCTGCAGCCGGTCGCGGA
GGCCATGGATGCGATCGCTGCGGCCGATCTTAGCCAGACGAGCGGGTTCGGCCCATTCGGACCGCAAGGA
ATCGGTCAATACACTACATGGCGTGATTTCATATGCGCGATTGCTGATCCCCATGTGTATCACTGGCAAA
CTGTGATGGACGACACCGTCAGTGCGTCCGTCGCGCAGGCTCTCGATGAGCTGATGCTTTGGGCCGAGGA
CTGCCCCGAAGTCCGGCACCTCGTGCACGCGGATTTCGGCTCCAACAATGTCCTGACGGACAATGGCCGC
ATAACAGCGGTCATTGACTGGAGCGAGGCGATGTTCGGGGATTCCCAATACGAGGTCGCCAACATCTTCT
TCTGGAGGCCGTGGTTGGCTTGTATGGAGCAGCAGACGCGCTACTTCGAGCGGAGGCATCCGGAGCTTGC
AGGATCGCCGCGGCTCCGGGCGTATATGCTCCGCATTGGTCTTGACCAACTCTATCAGAGCTTGGTTGAC
GGCAATTTCGATGATGCAGCTTGGGCGCAGGGTCGATGCGACGCAATCGTCCGATCCGGAGCCGGGACTG
TCGGGCGTACACAAATCGCCCGCAGAAGCGCGGCCGTCTGGACCGATGGCTGTGTAGAAGTACTCGCCGA
TAGTGGAAACCGACGCCCCAGCACTCGTCCGAGGGCAAAGGAATAGCACGTGCTACGAGATTTCGATTCC
ACCGCCGCCTTCTATGAAAGGTTGGGCTTCGGAATCGTTTTCCGGGACGCCGGCTGGATGATCCTCCAGC
GCGGGGATCTCATGCTGGAGTTCTTCGCCCACCCCAACTTGTTTATTGCAGCTTATAATGGTTACAAATA
AAGCAATAGCATCACAAATTTCACAAATAAAGCATTTTTTTCACTGCATTCTAGTTGTGGTTTGTCCAAA
CTCATCAATGTATCTTATCATGTCTGTATACCGTCGACCTCTAGCTAGAGCTTGGCGTAATCATGGTCAT
AGCTGTTTCCTGTGTGAAATTGTTATCCGCTCACAATTCCACACAACATACGAGCCGGAAGCATAAAGTG
TAAAGCCTGGGGTGCCTAATGAGTGAGCTAACTCACATTAATTGCGTTGCGCTCACTGCCCGCTTTCCAG
TCGGGAAACCTGTCGTGCCAGCTGCATTAATGAATCGGCCAACGCGCGGGGAGAGGCGGTTTGCGTATTG
GGCGCTCTTCCGCTTCCTCGCTCACTGACTCGCTGCGCTCGGTCGTTCGGCTGCGGCGAGCGGTATCAGC
TCACTCAAAGGCGGTAATACGGTTATCCACAGAATCAGGGGATAACGCAGGAAAGAACATGTGAGCAAAA
GGCCAGCAAAAGGCCAGGAACCGTAAAAAGGCCGCGTTGCTGGCGTTTTTCCATAGGCTCCGCCCCCCTG
ACGAGCATCACAAAAATCGACGCTCAAGTCAGAGGTGGCGAAACCCGACAGGACTATAAAGATACCAGGC
GTTTCCCCCTGGAAGCTCCCTCGTGCGCTCTCCTGTTCCGACCCTGCCGCTTACCGGATACCTGTCCGCC
TTTCTCCCTTCGGGAAGCGTGGCGCTTTCTCATAGCTCACGCTGTAGGTATCTCAGTTCGGTGTAGGTCG
TTCGCTCCAAGCTGGGCTGTGTGCACGAACCCCCCGTTCAGCCCGACCGCTGCGCCTTATCCGGTAACTA
TCGTCTTGAGTCCAACCCGGTAAGACACGACTTATCGCCACTGGCAGCAGCCACTGGTAACAGGATTAGC
AGAGCGAGGTATGTAGGCGGTGCTACAGAGTTCTTGAAGTGGTGGCCTAACTACGGCTACACTAGAAGAA
CAGTATTTGGTATCTGCGCTCTGCTGAAGCCAGTTACCTTCGGAAAAAGAGTTGGTAGCTCTTGATCCGG
CAAACAAACCACCGCTGGTAGCGGTGGTTTTTTTGTTTGCAAGCAGCAGATTACGCGCAGAAAAAAAGGA
TCTCAAGAAGATCCTTTGATCTTTTCTACGGGGTCTGACGCTCAGTGGAACGAAAACTCACGTTAAGGGA
TTTTGGTCATGAGATTATCAAAAAGGATCTTCACCTAGATCCTTTTAAATTAAAAATGAAGTTTTAAATC
AATCTAAAGTATATATGAGTAAACTTGGTCTGACAGTTACCAATGCTTAATCAGTGAGGCACCTATCTCA
GCGATCTGTCTATTTCGTTCATCCATAGTTGCCTGACTCCCCGTCGTGTAGATAACTACGATACGGGAGG
GCTTACCATCTGGCCCCAGTGCTGCAATGATACCGCGAGACCCACGCTCACCGGCTCCAGATTTATCAGC
AATAAACCAGCCAGCCGGAAGGGCCGAGCGCAGAAGTGGTCCTGCAACTTTATCCGCCTCCATCCAGTCT
ATTAATTGTTGCCGGGAAGCTAGAGTAAGTAGTTCGCCAGTTAATAGTTTGCGCAACGTTGTTGCCATTG
CTACAGGCATCGTGGTGTCACGCTCGTCGTTTGGTATGGCTTCATTCAGCTCCGGTTCCCAACGATCAAG
GCGAGTTACATGATCCCCCATGTTGTGCAAAAAAGCGGTTAGCTCCTTCGGTCCTCCGATCGTTGTCAGA
AGTAAGTTGGCCGCAGTGTTATCACTCATGGTTATGGCAGCACTGCATAATTCTCTTACTGTCATGCCAT
CCGTAAGATGCTTTTCTGTGACTGGTGAGTACTCAACCAAGTCATTCTGAGAATAGTGTATGCGGCGACC
GAGTTGCTCTTGCCCGGCGTCAATACGGGATAATACCGCGCCACATAGCAGAACTTTAAAAGTGCTCATC
ATTGGAAAACGTTCTTCGGGGCGAAAACTCTCAAGGATCTTACCGCTGTTGAGATCCAGTTCGATGTAAC
CCACTCGTGCACCCAACTGATCTTCAGCATCTTTTACTTTCACCAGCGTTTCTGGGTGAGCAAAAACAGG
AAGGCAAAATGCCGCAAAAAAGGGAATAAGGGCGACACGGAAATGTTGAATACTCATACTCTTCCTTTTT
CAATATTATTGAAGCATTTATCAGGGTTATTGTCTCATGAGCGGATACATATTTGAATGTATTTAGAAAA
ATAAACAAATAGGGGTTCCGCGCACATTTCCCCGAAAAGTGCCACCTGACGTC
Features (pLannotate 1.2.2; 24 found; start..end, strand, type, name):
     28..80      -  misc_feature   bom (fragment): basis of mobility region from pBR322
    253..632     +  enhancer       CMV enhancer: human cytomegalovirus immediate early enhancer
    634..833     +  promoter       CMV promoter: human cytomegalovirus (CMV) immediate early promoter
    901..939     +  misc_feature   Ad SA (fragment): adenovirus major late transcript splice acceptor (Friedrich and Soriano, 1991)
    972..1181    -  CDS            PTP (fragment): TERM_ADE02 - Experimental evidence at protein level: Swiss-Prot protein existence level 1. Protein covalently bound to the viral DNA that acts as a primer for viral genomic replication by DNA strand displacement. Assembles on the viral origin of replication in an initiation complex with viral polymerase, DBP, host NFIA and host POU2F1/OCT1. During initiation, the polymerase covalently couples the first dCTP with Ser- 580 of pTP. The terminal protein stimulates the template activity over 20 fold compared to protein-free templates. Neo-synthesized viral genomes are linked to two preterminal prot
   1212..1301    +  intron         chimeric intron (fragment): chimera between introns from adenovirus and immunoglobulin heavy chain genes
   1320..1366    +  CDS            IgH signal sequence (fragment): signal sequence from the mouse immunoglobulin heavy chain variable region
   1386..1404    +  promoter       T7 promoter: promoter for bacteriophage T7 RNA polymerase
   1427..2869    +  CDS            ACOD1: IRG1_HUMAN - Also known as IRG1. Experimental evidence at protein level: Swiss-Prot protein existence level 1. Cis-aconitate decarboxylase that catalyzes production of itaconate and is involved in the inhibition of the inflammatory response (PubMed:23609450, PubMed:23610393). Acts as a negative regulator of the Toll-like receptors (TLRs)-mediated inflammatory innate response by stimulating the tumor necrosis factor alpha-induced protein TNFAIP3 expression via reactive oxygen species (ROS) in LPS- tolerized macrophages (PubMed:23609450). Involved in antimicrobial response of innate immune cells
   2870..2896    +  CDS            HA: HA (human influenza hemagglutinin) epitope tag
   2953..3177    +  polyA_signal   bGH poly(A) signal: bovine growth hormone polyadenylation signal
   3181..3202    +  promoter       SV40 promoter (fragment): SV40 enhancer and early promoter
   3223..3651    +  rep_origin     f1 ori (sequence partly withheld): f1 bacteriophage origin of replication; arrow indicates direction of (+) strand synthesis
   3665..3994    +  promoter       SV40 promoter: SV40 enhancer and early promoter
   4043..5068    +  CDS            HygR: aminoglycoside phosphotransferase from E. coli; aph(4)-Ia; confers resistance to hygromycin
   5078..5203    +  CDS            ble (fragment): BLE_KLEPN - Experimental evidence at protein level: Swiss-Prot protein existence level 1. Binding protein with a strong affinity to the bleomycin family of antibiotics. Binds to CL990; an antimitotic-antibiotic compound. From Klebsiella pneumoniae.
   5198..5319    +  polyA_signal   SV40 poly(A) signal: SV40 polyadenylation signal
   5392..5408    -  protein_bind   lac operator: The lac repressor binds to the lac operator to inhibit transcription in E. coli. This inhibition can be relieved by adding lactose or isopropyl-β-D-thiogalactopyranoside (IPTG). lac repressor encoded by lacI
   5416..5446    -  promoter       lac promoter: promoter for the E. coli lac operon
   5461..5482    -  protein_bind   CAP binding site: CAP binding activates transcription in the presence of cAMP. E. coli catabolite activator protein
   5495..5587    -  CDS            lacI (fragment): lac repressor; lacI; The lac repressor binds to the lac operator to inhibit transcription in E. coli. This inhibition can be relieved by adding lactose or isopropyl-β-D-thiogalactopyranoside (IPTG).
   5770..6358    -  rep_origin     ori: high-copy-number ColE1/pMB1/pBR322/pUC origin of replication
   6529..7389    -  CDS            AmpR: β-lactamase; bla; confers resistance to ampicillin, carbenicillin, and related antibiotics
   7390..7494    -  promoter       AmpR promoter: bla
