[The description below was written by a language model from this plasmid's Addgene catalogue record and pLannotate feature annotations shown in this document.]
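Description:
pcmv3-IRG1-N152S-HA is a mammalian expression plasmid built on the pcmv3 backbone that drives production of a point mutant of human ACOD1 (also called IRG1), the cis-aconitate decarboxylase that generates the immunomodulatory metabolite itaconate. The roughly 1.4 kb coding sequence carries an asparagine-to-serine substitution at position 152 and is fused at its C terminus to an HA epitope tag for detection or immunoprecipitation. Transcription comes from the human cytomegalovirus immediate-early enhancer and promoter. Between the promoter and the insert, the annotation picks up fragments of an adenovirus splice acceptor, adenoviral leader-type sequence and a chimeric adenovirus/immunoglobulin intron, consistent with a 5′ intron of the kind included to improve expression. A T7 promoter sits just upstream of the open reading frame, and a bovine growth hormone polyadenylation signal terminates the transcript.

In bacteria the plasmid is maintained by a high-copy ColE1/pUC-type origin and selected with ampicillin through the bla gene and its own promoter. An f1 origin is also present, along with residual lac promoter/operator and bom fragments from the cloning backbone. A second mammalian cassette, consisting of the SV40 enhancer/early promoter, a hygromycin resistance gene and the SV40 polyadenylation signal, would allow selection of stably transfected cells. The short ble and lacI hits appear to be backbone remnants rather than functional genes.

The record gives the purpose simply as mammalian expression of HA-tagged ACOD1 N152S. The associated work concerns itaconate derivatives and inflammatory signalling through STING, but the functional consequence of the N152S change is not stated. The feature table derives from a partial NGS assembly of about 7.5 kb.
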