Addgene plasmid #198182: pcmv3-IRG1-N152S-HA
Purpose: Mammalian expression of HA-tagged human ACOD1 (IRG1) N152S
Depositing lab: Yun Zhao. Depositing organization: BenQ Hospital Affiliated to Nanjing Medical University. Publication: 4-octyl itaconate as a metabolite derivative inhibits inflammation via alkylation of STING. Li W, Li Y, Kang J, Jiang H, Gong W, Chen L, Wu C, Liu M, Wu X, Zhao Y, Ren J. Cell Rep. 2023 Mar 28;42(3):112145. doi: 10.1016/j.celrep.2023.112145. Epub 2023 Feb 28. PubMed 36862550.
Backbone
  Vector backbone: pcmv3
  Vector type: Mammalian Expression
Growth in bacteria
  Bacterial resistance: Ampicillin, 100 μg/mL
  Growth temperature: 37°C
  Growth strain: DH5alpha
  Copy number: Unknown
Gene/Insert
  Gene/Insert name: ACOD1 (alt name: IRG1)
  Species: H. sapiens (human)
  Insert size (bp): 1446
  Mutation: The asparagine in IRG1 at position 152 mutates to serine
  GenBank ID: NM_001258406.2
  Entrez Gene: ACOD1 (a.k.a. CAD, IRG1)
  Promoter: CMV
  Tag / fusion protein: HA (C terminal on insert)
  Cloning method: Gibson Cloning
  Sequencing primers: 5′ TGGCCATACACTTGAGTGAC; 3′ ACAGTGGGAGTGGCACCTTC
Terms and licenses: Academic/Nonprofit Terms; Industry Terms: Not Available to Industry
How to cite: pcmv3-IRG1-N152S-HA was a gift from Yun Zhao (Addgene plasmid # 198182 ; http://n2t.net/addgene:198182 ; RRID:Addgene_198182)
